Addgene plasmid #54862: mApple-Actin-7
Purpose: Localization: Actin, Excitation: 568, Emission: 592
Depositing lab: Michael Davidson. Depositing organization: Florida State University, Tallahassee.
Backbone
  Vector backbone: mApple
  Backbone size w/o insert (bp): 4750
  Vector type: Mammalian Expression
  Selectable markers: Neomycin (select with G418)
Growth in bacteria
  Bacterial resistance: Kanamycin, 50 μg/mL
  Growth temperature: 37°C
  Growth strain: DH5alpha
  Copy number: High Copy
Gene/Insert
  Gene/Insert name: Actin (alt name: NM_001101.3)
  Species: H. sapiens (human)
  Entrez Gene: ACTB (a.k.a. BKRNS, BNS, BRWS1, CSMH, DDS1, PS1TP5BP1, THC8)
  Promoter: CMV
  Tag / fusion protein: mApple (N terminal on backbone)
  Cloning method: Unknown
  Sequencing primers: 5′ CMV-F; 3′ SV40pA-R
Terms and licenses: Academic/Nonprofit Terms; Industry Terms: Not Available to Industry
Depositor comments: . Excitation = 568; Emission = 592
How to cite: mApple-Actin-7 was a gift from Michael Davidson (Addgene plasmid # 54862 ; http://n2t.net/addgene:54862 ; RRID:Addgene_54862)
