[The description below was written by a language model from this plasmid's Addgene catalogue record.]
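Description:
mApple-Actin-7 is a mammalian expression plasmid that produces human beta-actin (ACTB) fused to the red-orange fluorescent protein mApple. It is built on an mApple backbone of about 4.75 kb without the insert. The fluorescent protein is carried on the backbone and sits at the N terminus of the fusion, so the actin coding sequence is placed downstream of, and in frame with, mApple. Transcription is driven by the CMV promoter, a strong constitutive viral promoter widely used for high-level expression in transfected mammalian cells. The listed 3′ sequencing primer points to an SV40 polyadenylation signal following the cassette. The "7" in the name may refer to the linker between the two proteins, but the record does not define it, and the cloning method is listed as unknown.

In bacteria the plasmid is maintained at high copy number under kanamycin selection. In mammalian cells a neomycin resistance marker allows G418 selection of stable transfectants. No feature table is provided, so the specific replication origins and the promoters driving the resistance marker are not stated.

The construct serves as a localization marker for the actin cytoskeleton. The tagged actin is intended to incorporate into cellular actin structures and make them visible by fluorescence microscopy, including in living cells. The recorded spectral properties for mApple are an excitation maximum of 568 nm and an emission maximum of 592 nm. This places the signal in the red-orange channel, where it can generally be combined with green or blue fluorescent markers in multicolour imaging.
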