>Addgene plasmid #54862 | mApple-Actin-7 | depositor partial sequence | sequence record 85254 | insert sequence
GACGTCAGATCCGCTAGCGCTACCGGTCGCCACCATGGTGAGCAAGGGCGAGGAGAATAACATGGCCATC
ATCAAGGAGTTCATGCGCTTCAAGGTGCACATGGAGGGCTCCGTGAACGGCCACGAGTTCGAGATCGAGG
GCGAGGGCGAGGGCCGCCCCTACGAGGCCTTTCAGACCGCTAAGCTGAAGGTGACCAAGGGTGGCCCCCT
GCCCTTCGCCTGGGACATCCTGTCCCCTCAGTTCATGTACGGCTCCAAGGTCTACATTAAGCACCCAGCC
GACATCCCCGACTACTTCAAGCTGTCCTTCCCCGAGGGCTTCAGGTGGGAGCGCGTGATGAACTTCGAGG
ACGGCGGCATTATTCACGTTAACCAGGACTCCTCCCTGCAGGACGGCGTGTTCATCTACAAGGTGAAGCT
GCGCGGCACCAACTTCCCCTCCGACGGCCCCGTAATGCAGAAGAAGACCATGGGCTGGGAGGCCTCCGAG
GAGCGGATGTACCCCGAGGACGGCGCCCTGAAGAGCGAGATCAAGAAGAGGCTGAAGCTGAAGGACGGCG
GCCACTACGCCGCCGAGGTCAAGACCACCTACAAGGCCAAGAAGCCCGTGCAGCTGCCCGGCGCCTACAT
CGTCGACATCAAGTTGGACATCGTGTCCCACAACGAGGACTACACCATCGTGGAACAGTACGAACGCGCC
GAGGGCCGCCACTCCACCGGCGGCATGGACGAGCTGTACAAGTCCGGACTCAGATCTCGAGCTATGGATG
ATGATATCGCCGCGCTCGTCGTCGACAACGGCTCCGGCATGTGCAAGGCCGGCTTCGCGGGCGACGATGC
CCCCCGGGCCGTCTTCCCCTCCATCGTGGGGCGCCCCAGGCACCAGGGCGTGATGGTGGGCATGGGTCAG
AAGGATTCCTATGTGGGCGACGAGGCCCAGAGCAAGAGAGGCATCCTCACCCTGAAGTACCCCATCGAGC
ACGGCATCGTCACCAACTGGGACGACATGGAGAAAATCTGGCACCACACCTTCTACAATGAGCTGCGTGT
GGCTCCCGAGGAGCACCCCGTGCTGCTGACCGAGGCCCCCCTGAACCCCAAGGCCAACCGCGAGAAGATG
ACCCAGATCATGTTTGAGACCTTCAACACCCCAGCCATGTACGTTGCTATCCAGGCTGTGCTATCCCTGT
ACGCCTCTGGCCGTACCACTGGCATCGTGATGGACTCCGGTGACGGGGTCACCCACACTGTGCCCATCTA
CGAGGGGTATGCCCTCCCCCATGCCATCCTGCGTCTGGACCTGGCTGGCCGGGACCTGACTGACTACCTC
ATGAAGATCCTCACCGAGCGCGGCTACAGCTTCACCACCACGGCCGAGCGGGAAATCGTGCGTGACATTA
AGGAGAAGCTGTGCTACGTCGCCCTGGACTTCGAGCAAGAGATGGCCACGGCTGCTTCCAGCTCCTCCCT
GGAGAAGAGCTACGAGCTGCCTGACGGCCAGGTCATCACCATTGGCAATGAGCGGTTCCGCTGCCCTGAG
GCACTCTTCCAGCCTTCCTTCCTGGGCATGGAGTCCTGTGGCATCCACGAAACTACCTTCAACTCCATCA
TGAAGTGTGACGTGGACATCCGCAAAGACCTGTACGCCAACACAGTGCTGTCTGGCGGCACCACCATGTA
CCCTGGCATTGCCGACAGGATGCAGAAGGAGATCACTGCCCTGGCACCCAGCACAATGAAGATCAAGATC
ATTGCTCCTCCTGAGCGCAAGTACTCCGTGTGGATCGGCGGCTCCATCCTGGCCTCGCTGTCCACCTTCC
AGCAGATGTGGATCAGCAAGCAGGAGTATGACGAGTCCGGCCCCTCCATCGTCCACCGCAAATGCTTCTA
GGGATCCACCGGATCTAGATAACTGAT
