>Addgene plasmid #54862 | mApple-Actin-7 | addgene partial sequence | sequence record 104948 | mCherry-F 5'-ccccgtaatgcagaagaaga-3'
CCGAGGACGGCGCCCTGAAGAGCGAGATCAAGAAGAGGCTGAAGCTGAAGGACGGCGGCCACTACGCCGC
CGAGGTCAAGACCACCTACAAGGCCAAGAAGCCCGTGCAGCTGCCCGGCGCCTACATCGTCGACATCAAG
TTGGACATCGTGTCCCACAACGAGGACTACACCATCGTGGAACAGTACGAACGCGCCGAGGGCCGCCACT
CCACCGGCGGCATGGACGAGCTGTACAAGTCCGGACTCAGATCTCGAGCTATGGATGATGATATCGCCGC
GCTCGTCGTCGACAACGGCTCCGGCATGTGCAAGGCCGGCTTCGCGGGCGACGATGCCCCCCGGGCCGTC
TTCCCCTCCATCGTGGGGCGCCCCAGGCACCAGGGCGTGATGGTGGGCATGGGTCAGAAGGATTCCTATG
TGGGCGACGAGGCCCAGAGCAAGAGAGGCATCCTCACCCTGAAGTACCCCATCGAGCACGGCATCGTCAC
CAACTGGGACGACATGGAGAAAATCTGGCACCACACCTTCTACAATGAGCTGCGTGTGGCTCCCGAGGAG
CACCCCGTGCTGCTGACCGAGGCCCCCCTGAACCCCAAGGCCAACCGCGAGAAGATGACCCAGATCATGT
TTGAGACCTTCAACACCCCAGCCATGTACGTTGCTATCCAGGCTGTGCTATCCCTGTACGCCTCTGGCCG
TACCACTGGCATCGTGATGGACTCCGGTGACGGGGTCACCCACACTGTGCCCATCTACGAGGGGTATGCC
CTCCCCCATGCCATCCTGCGTCTGGACCTGGCTGGCCGGGACCTGACTGACTACCTCATGAAGATCCTCA
CCGAGCGCGGCTACAGCTTCACCACCACGGCCGAGCGGGAAATCGTGCGTGACATTAAGGAGAAGCTGTG
CTACGTCGCCCTGGACTTCGAGCAAGAGATGGCCACGGCTGCTTCCAGCTCCTCC
